>Addgene plasmid #203237 | B*15:03:01:01 | addgene full sequence | sequence record 399791 | Addgene NGS Result
GACGGATCGGGAGATCTCCCGATCCCCTATGGTGCACTCTCAGTACAATCTGCTCTGATGCCGCATAGTT
AAGCCAGTATCTGCTCCCTGCTTGTGTGTTGGAGGTCGCTGAGTAGTGCGCGAGCAAAATTTAAGCTACA
ACAAGGCAAGGCTTGACCGACAATTGCATGAAGAATCTGCTTAGGGTTAGGCGTTTTGCGCTGCTTCGCG
ATGTACGGGCCAGATATACGCGTTGACATTGATTATTGACTAGTTATTAATAGTAATCAATTACGGGGTC
ATTAGTTCATAGCCCATATATGGAGTTCCGCGTTACATAACTTACGGTAAATGGCCCGCCTGGCTGACCG
CCCAACGACCCCCGCCCATTGACGTCAATAATGACGTATGTTCCCATAGTAACGCCAATAGGGACTTTCC
ATTGACGTCAATGGGTGGAGTATTTACGGTAAACTGCCCACTTGGCAGTACATCAAGTGTATCATATGCC
AAGTACGCCCCCTATTGACGTCAATGACGGTAAATGGCCCGCCTGGCATTATGCCCAGTACATGACCTTA
TGGGACTTTCCTACTTGGCAGTACATCTACGTATTAGTCATCGCTATTACCATGGTGATGCGGTTTTGGC
AGTACATCAATGGGCGTGGATAGCGGTTTGACTCACGGGGATTTCCAAGTCTCCACCCCATTGACGTCAA
TGGGAGTTTGTTTTGGCACCAAAATCAACGGGACTTTCCAAAATGTCGTAACAACTCCGCCCCATTGACG
CAAATGGGCGGTAGGCGTGTACGGTGGGAGGTCTATATAAGCAGAGCTCTCTGGCTAACTAGAGAACCCA
CTGCTTACTGGCTTATCGAAATTAATACGACTCACTATAGGGAGACCCAAGCTGGCTAGCGTTTAAACTT
AAGCTTGCCACCATGCGGGTCACGGCGCCCCGAACCGTCCTCCTGCTGCTCTCGGGAGCCCTGGCCCTGA
CCGAGACCTGGGCCGGCTCCCACTCCATGAGGTATTTCTACACCGCCATGTCCCGGCCCGGCCGCGGGGA
GCCCCGCTTCATCTCAGTGGGCTACGTGGACGACACGCAGTTCGTGAGGTTCGACAGCGACGCCGCGAGT
CCGAGAGAGGAGCCGCGGGCGCCGTGGATAGAGCAGGAGGGGCCGGAGTATTGGGACCGGGAGACACAGA
TCTCCAAGACCAACACACAGACTTACCGAGAGAGCCTGCGGAACCTGCGCGGCTACTACAACCAGAGCGA
GGCCGGGTCTCACACCCTCCAGAGGATGTACGGCTGCGACGTGGGGCCGGACGGGCGCCTCCTCCGCGGG
CATGACCAGTCCGCCTACGACGGCAAGGATTACATCGCCCTGAACGAGGACCTGAGCTCCTGGACCGCGG
CGGACACGGCGGCTCAGATCACCCAGCGCAAGTGGGAGGCGGCCCGTGAGGCGGAGCAGCTGAGAGCCTA
CCTGGAGGGCCTGTGCGTGGAGTGGCTCCGCAGATACCTGGAGAACGGGAAGGAGACGCTGCAGCGCGCG
GACCCCCCAAAGACACATGTGACCCACCACCCCATCTCTGACCATGAGGCCACCCTGAGGTGCTGGGCCC
TGGGCTTCTACCCTGCGGAGATCACACTGACCTGGCAGCGGGATGGCGAGGACCAAACTCAGGACACCGA
GCTTGTGGAGACCAGACCAGCAGGAGATAGAACCTTCCAGAAGTGGGCAGCTGTGGTGGTGCCTTCTGGA
GAAGAGCAGAGATACACATGCCATGTACAGCATGAGGGGCTGCCGAAGCCCCTCACCCTGAGATGGGAGC
CATCTTCCCAGTCCACCATCCCCATCGTGGGCATTGTTGCTGGCCTGGCTGTCCTAGCAGTTGTGGTCAT
CGGAGCTGTGGTCGCTACTGTGATGTGTAGGAGGAAGAGCTCAGGTGGAAAAGGAGGGAGCTACTCTCAG
GCTGCGTCCAGCGACAGTGCCCAGGGCTCTGATGTGTCTCTCACAGCTTGATCTAGAGGGCCCGTTTAAA
CCCGCTGATCAGCCTCGACTGTGCCTTCTAGTTGCCAGCCATCTGTTGTTTGCCCCTCCCCCGTGCCTTC
CTTGACCCTGGAAGGTGCCACTCCCACTGTCCTTTCCTAATAAAATGAGGAAATTGCATCGCATTGTCTG
AGTAGGTGTCATTCTATTCTGGGGGGTGGGGTGGGGCAGGACAGCAAGGGGGAGGATTGGGAAGACAATA
GCAGGCATGCTGGGGATGCGGTGGGCTCTATGGCTTCTGAGGCGGAAAGAACCAGCTGGGGCTCTAGGGG
GTATCCCC
[124 nt withheld, positions 2319-2442]
C
[91 nt withheld, positions 2444-2534]
A
[49 nt withheld, positions 2536-2584]
CCTTTGACGTTGGAGTCCACGTTCTTT
[37 nt withheld, positions 2612-2648]
ACCCTATCTCGGTCTATTCTTTTGATTTATAAGGGATTTTGCCGATTTCGGCCTATTGGTTAAAAAATGA
GCTGATTTAACAAAAATTTAACGCGAATTAATTCTGTGGAATGTGTGTCAGTTAGGGTGTGGAAAGTCCC
CAGGCTCCCCAGCAGGCAGAAGTATGCAAAGCATGCATCTCAATTAGTCAGCAACCAGGTGTGGAAAGTC
CCCAGGCTCCCCAGCAGGCAGAAGTATGCAAAGCATGCATCTCAATTAGTCAGCAACCATAGTCCCGCCC
CTAACTCCGCCCATCCCGCCCCTAACTCCGCCCAGTTCCGCCCATTCTCCGCCCCATGGCTGACTAATTT
TTTTTATTTATGCAGAGGCCGAGGCCGCCTCTGCCTCTGAGCTATTCCAGAAGTAGTGAGGAGGCTTTTT
TGGAGGCCTAGGCTTTTGCAAAAAGCTCCCGGGAGCTTGTATATCCATTTTCGGATCTGATCAAGAGACA
GGATGAGGATCGTTTCGCATGATTGAACAAGATGGATTGCACGCAGGTTCTCCGGCCGCTTGGGTGGAGA
GGCTATTCGGCTATGACTGGGCACAACAGACAATCGGCTGCTCTGATGCCGCCGTGTTCCGGCTGTCAGC
GCAGGGGCGCCCGGTTCTTTTTGTCAAGACCGACCTGTCCGGTGCCCTGAATGAACTGCAGGACGAGGCA
GCGCGGCTATCGTGGCTGGCCACGACGGGCGTTCCTTGCGCAGCTGTGCTCGACGTTGTCACTGAAGCGG
GAAGGGACTGGCTGCTATTGGGCGAAGTGCCGGGGCAGGATCTCCTGTCATCTCACCTTGCTCCTGCCGA
GAAAGTATCCATCATGGCTGATGCAATGCGGCGGCTGCATACGCTTGATCCGGCTACCTGCCCATTCGAC
CACCAAGCGAAACATCGCATCGAGCGAGCACGTACTCGGATGGAAGCCGGTCTTGTCGATCAGGATGATC
TGGACGAAGAGCATCAGGGGCTCGCGCCAGCCGAACTGTTCGCCAGGCTCAAGGCGCGCATGCCCGACGG
CGAGGATCTCGTCGTGACCCATGGCGATGCCTGCTTGCCGAATATCATGGTGGAAAATGGCCGCTTTTCT
GGATTCATCGACTGTGGCCGGCTGGGTGTGGCGGACCGCTATCAGGACATAGCGTTGGCTACCCGTGATA
TTGCTGAAGAGCTTGGCGGCGAATGGGCTGACCGCTTCCTCGTGCTTTACGGTATCGCCGCTCCCGATTC
GCAGCGCATCGCCTTCTATCGCCTTCTTGACGAGTTCTTCTGAGCGGGACTCTGGGGTTCGAAATGACCG
ACCAAGCGACGCCCAACCTGCCATCACGAGATTTCGATTCCACCGCCGCCTTCTATGAAAGGTTGGGCTT
CGGAATCGTTTTCCGGGACGCCGGCTGGATGATCCTCCAGCGCGGGGATCTCATGCTGGAGTTCTTCGCC
CACCCCAACTTGTTTATTGCAGCTTATAATGGTTACAAATAAAGCAATAGCATCACAAATTTCACAAATA
AAGCATTTTTTTCACTGCATTCTAGTTGTGGTTTGTCCAAACTCATCAATGTATCTTATCATGTCTGTAT
ACCGTCGACCTCTAGCTAGAGCTTGGCGTAATCATGGTCATAGCTGTTTCCTGTGTGAAATTGTTATCCG
CTCACAATTCCACACAACATACGAGCCGGAAGCATAAAGTGTAAAGCCTGGGGTGCCTAATGAGTGAGCT
AACTCACATTAATTGCGTTGCGCTCACTGCCCGCTTTCCAGTCGGGAAACCTGTCGTGCCAGCTGCATTA
ATGAATCGGCCAACGCGCGGGGAGAGGCGGTTTGCGTATTGGGCGCTCTTCCGCTTCCTCGCTCACTGAC
TCGCTGCGCTCGGTCGTTCGGCTGCGGCGAGCGGTATCAGCTCACTCAAAGGCGGTAATACGGTTATCCA
CAGAATCAGGGGATAACGCAGGAAAGAACATGTGAGCAAAAGGCCAGCAAAAGGCCAGGAACCGTAAAAA
GGCCGCGTTGCTGGCGTTTTTCCATAGGCTCCGCCCCCCTGACGAGCATCACAAAAATCGACGCTCAAGT
CAGAGGTGGCGAAACCCGACAGGACTATAAAGATACCAGGCGTTTCCCCCTGGAAGCTCCCTCGTGCGCT
CTCCTGTTCCGACCCTGCCGCTTACCGGATACCTGTCCGCCTTTCTCCCTTCGGGAAGCGTGGCGCTTTC
TCATAGCTCACGCTGTAGGTATCTCAGTTCGGTGTAGGTCGTTCGCTCCAAGCTGGGCTGTGTGCACGAA
CCCCCCGTTCAGCCCGACCGCTGCGCCTTATCCGGTAACTATCGTCTTGAGTCCAACCCGGTAAGACACG
ACTTATCGCCACTGGCAGCAGCCACTGGTAACAGGATTAGCAGAGCGAGGTATGTAGGCGGTGCTACAGA
GTTCTTGAAGTGGTGGCCTAACTACGGCTACACTAGAAGAACAGTATTTGGTATCTGCGCTCTGCTGAAG
CCAGTTACCTTCGGAAAAAGAGTTGGTAGCTCTTGATCCGGCAAACAAACCACCGCTGGTAGCGGTGGTT
TTTTTGTTTGCAAGCAGCAGATTACGCGCAGAAAAAAAGGATCTCAAGAAGATCCTTTGATCTTTTCTAC
GGGGTCTGACGCTCAGTGGAACGAAAACTCACGTTAAGGGATTTTGGTCATGAGATTATCAAAAAGGATC
TTCACCTAGATCCTTTTAAATTAAAAATGAAGTTTTAAATCAATCTAAAGTATATATGAGTAAACTTGGT
CTGACAGTTACCAATGCTTAATCAGTGAGGCACCTATCTCAGCGATCTGTCTATTTCGTTCATCCATAGT
TGCCTGACTCCCCGTCGTGTAGATAACTACGATACGGGAGGGCTTACCATCTGGCCCCAGTGCTGCAATG
ATACCGCGAGACCCACGCTCACCGGCTCCAGATTTATCAGCAATAAACCAGCCAGCCGGAAGGGCCGAGC
GCAGAAGTGGTCCTGCAACTTTATCCGCCTCCATCCAGTCTATTAATTGTTGCCGGGAAGCTAGAGTAAG
TAGTTCGCCAGTTAATAGTTTGCGCAACGTTGTTGCCATTGCTACAGGCATCGTGGTGTCACGCTCGTCG
TTTGGTATGGCTTCATTCAGCTCCGGTTCCCAACGATCAAGGCGAGTTACATGATCCCCCATGTTGTGCA
AAAAAGCGGTTAGCTCCTTCGGTCCTCCGATCGTTGTCAGAAGTAAGTTGGCCGCAGTGTTATCACTCAT
GGTTATGGCAGCACTGCATAATTCTCTTACTGTCATGCCATCCGTAAGATGCTTTTCTGTGACTGGTGAG
TACTCAACCAAGTCATTCTGAGAATAGTGTATGCGGCGACCGAGTTGCTCTTGCCCGGCGTCAATACGGG
ATAATACCGCGCCACATAGCAGAACTTTAAAAGTGCTCATCATTGGAAAACGTTCTTCGGGGCGAAAACT
CTCAAGGATCTTACCGCTGTTGAGATCCAGTTCGATGTAACCCACTCGTGCACCCAACTGATCTTCAGCA
TCTTTTACTTTCACCAGCGTTTCTGGGTGAGCAAAAACAGGAAGGCAAAATGCCGCAAAAAAGGGAATAA
GGGCGACACGGAAATGTTGAATACTCATACTCTTCCTTTTTCAATATTATTGAAGCATTTATCAGGGTTA
TTGTCTCATGAGCGGATACATATTTGAATGTATTTAGAAAAATAAACAAATAGGGGTTCCGCGCACATTT
CCCCGAAAAGTGCCACCTGACGTC
Features (pLannotate 1.2.2; 20 found; start..end, strand, type, name):
     28..80      -  misc_feature   bom (fragment): basis of mobility region from pBR322
    235..614     +  enhancer       CMV enhancer: human cytomegalovirus immediate early enhancer
    615..818     +  promoter       CMV promoter: human cytomegalovirus (CMV) immediate early promoter
    814..847     +  LTR            5' LTR (truncated) (fragment): truncated 5' long terminal repeat (LTR) from HIV-1
    863..881     +  promoter       T7 promoter: promoter for bacteriophage T7 RNA polymerase
    923..2008    +  CDS            HLA-B: HLAB_HUMAN - Also known as HLAB. Experimental evidence at protein level: Swiss-Prot protein existence level 1. Allele B*67:01: Displays peptides sharing a common signature motif, namely a Pro residue at position 2 and Leu anchor residue at the C-terminus. From Homo sapiens (Human).
   2049..2273    +  polyA_signal   bGH poly(A) signal: bovine growth hormone polyadenylation signal
   2277..2298    +  promoter       SV40 promoter (fragment): SV40 enhancer and early promoter
   2319..2747    +  rep_origin     f1 ori (sequence partly withheld): f1 bacteriophage origin of replication; arrow indicates direction of (+) strand synthesis
   2761..3090    +  promoter       SV40 promoter: SV40 enhancer and early promoter
   3157..3948    +  CDS            neo: KKA2_KLEPN - Also known as kan, nptII. Experimental evidence at protein level: Swiss-Prot protein existence level 1. Resistance to kanamycin, neomycin, paromomycin, ribostamycin, butirosin and gentamicin B. From Klebsiella pneumoniae.
   3972..4130    +  CDS            ble (fragment): BLE_KLEPN - Experimental evidence at protein level: Swiss-Prot protein existence level 1. Binding protein with a strong affinity to the bleomycin family of antibiotics. Binds to CL990; an antimitotic-antibiotic compound. From Klebsiella pneumoniae.
   4125..4246    +  polyA_signal   SV40 poly(A) signal: SV40 polyadenylation signal
   4319..4335    -  protein_bind   lac operator: The lac repressor binds to the lac operator to inhibit transcription in E. coli. This inhibition can be relieved by adding lactose or isopropyl-β-D-thiogalactopyranoside (IPTG). lac repressor encoded by lacI
   4343..4373    -  promoter       lac promoter: promoter for the E. coli lac operon
   4388..4409    -  protein_bind   CAP binding site: CAP binding activates transcription in the presence of cAMP. E. coli catabolite activator protein
   4422..4514    -  CDS            lacI (fragment): lac repressor; lacI; The lac repressor binds to the lac operator to inhibit transcription in E. coli. This inhibition can be relieved by adding lactose or isopropyl-β-D-thiogalactopyranoside (IPTG).
   4697..5285    -  rep_origin     ori: high-copy-number ColE1/pMB1/pBR322/pUC origin of replication
   5456..6316    -  CDS            AmpR: β-lactamase; bla; confers resistance to ampicillin, carbenicillin, and related antibiotics
   6317..6421    -  promoter       AmpR promoter: bla
