[The description below was written by a language model from this plasmid's Addgene catalogue record and pLannotate feature annotations shown in this document.]
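Description:
B*15:03:01:01 is a mammalian expression plasmid built on the pcDNA-3 backbone that carries the coding sequence of the human HLA class I allele HLA-B*15:03:01:01, deposited for overexpressing this single allele in cultured cells. The sequenced record is about 6.45 kb. In bacteria it is maintained through a high-copy ColE1/pUC-type origin and selected with ampicillin via the β-lactamase gene and its own promoter. An f1 phage origin is also present, along with small backbone remnants such as a bom fragment and lac promoter/operator elements that play no evident role in the construct's use.

The HLA-B open reading frame, roughly 1.1 kb and recorded as cloned between BamHI and EcoRI sites, sits downstream of the human cytomegalovirus immediate early enhancer and promoter and is followed by the bovine growth hormone polyadenylation signal, giving strong constitutive transcription in mammalian cells. A T7 promoter lies just upstream of the insert and can serve for in vitro transcription or as a priming site. No epitope tag or reporter is annotated on the insert. The automated annotation matches the insert to the generic HLA-B protein entry, and its text mentions a different allele, so allele identity rests on the catalogue name rather than the feature call. The short hit to an HIV-1 LTR at the end of the CMV promoter is likely an annotation artefact. A second cassette, with the SV40 early promoter driving the neomycin phosphotransferase gene and ending in an SV40 poly(A) signal, allows G418 selection of stable transfectants. The associated publication concerns a large HLA class I peptidome dataset for epitope prediction, which fits use of the plasmid to express one defined allele and profile the peptides it presents.
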