Addgene plasmid #203237: B*15:03:01:01
Purpose: Overexpress HLA allele
Depositing lab: Derin Keskin & Catherine Wu. Depositing organization: Dana-Farber Cancer Institute. Publication: A large peptidome dataset improves HLA class I epitope prediction across most of the human population. Sarkizova S, Klaeger S, Le PM, Li LW, Oliveira G, Keshishian H, Hartigan CR, Zhang W, Braun DA, Ligon KL, Bachireddy P, Zervantonakis IK, Rosenbluth JM, Ouspenskaia T, Law T, Justesen S, Stevens J, Lane WJ, Eisenhaure T, Lan Zhang G, Clauser KR, Hacohen N, Carr SA, Wu CJ, Keskin DB. Nat Biotechnol. 2020 Feb;38(2):199-209. doi: 10.1038/s41587-019-0322-9. Epub 2019 Dec 16. PubMed 31844290.
Backbone
  Vector backbone: pcDNA-3
  Vector type: Mammalian Expression
Growth in bacteria
  Bacterial resistance: Ampicillin, 100 μg/mL
  Growth temperature: 37°C
  Growth strain: NEB Stable
  Copy number: High Copy
Gene/Insert
  Gene/Insert name: B*15:03:01:01
  Species: H. sapiens (human)
  Entrez Gene: HLA-B (a.k.a. AS, B-4901, HLAB)
  Cloning method: Restriction Enzyme; 5′ cloning site BamHI (unknown if destroyed); 3′ cloning site EcoRI (unknown if destroyed)
  Sequencing primers: 5′ unknown
Terms and licenses: Academic/Nonprofit Terms; Industry Terms: Not Available to Industry
Depositor comments: Shortname from TIGL: K09
How to cite: B*15:03:01:01 was a gift from Derin Keskin & Catherine Wu (Addgene plasmid # 203237 ; http://n2t.net/addgene:203237 ; RRID:Addgene_203237)
