>Addgene plasmid #203237 | B*15:03:01:01 | depositor partial sequence | sequence record 394172 | HLA:HLA00166 B*15:03:01:01 1089 bp (K09)
ATGCGGGTCACGGCGCCCCGAACCGTCCTCCTGCTGCTCTCGGGAGCCCTGGCCCTGACCGAGACCTGGG
CCGGCTCCCACTCCATGAGGTATTTCTACACCGCCATGTCCCGGCCCGGCCGCGGGGAGCCCCGCTTCAT
CTCAGTGGGCTACGTGGACGACACGCAGTTCGTGAGGTTCGACAGCGACGCCGCGAGTCCGAGAGAGGAG
CCGCGGGCGCCGTGGATAGAGCAGGAGGGGCCGGAGTATTGGGACCGGGAGACACAGATCTCCAAGACCA
ACACACAGACTTACCGAGAGAGCCTGCGGAACCTGCGCGGCTACTACAACCAGAGCGAGGCCGGGTCTCA
CACCCTCCAGAGGATGTACGGCTGCGACGTGGGGCCGGACGGGCGCCTCCTCCGCGGGCATGACCAGTCC
GCCTACGACGGCAAGGATTACATCGCCCTGAACGAGGACCTGAGCTCCTGGACCGCGGCGGACACGGCGG
CTCAGATCACCCAGCGCAAGTGGGAGGCGGCCCGTGAGGCGGAGCAGCTGAGAGCCTACCTGGAGGGCCT
GTGCGTGGAGTGGCTCCGCAGATACCTGGAGAACGGGAAGGAGACGCTGCAGCGCGCGGACCCCCCAAAG
ACACATGTGACCCACCACCCCATCTCTGACCATGAGGCCACCCTGAGGTGCTGGGCCCTGGGCTTCTACC
CTGCGGAGATCACACTGACCTGGCAGCGGGATGGCGAGGACCAAACTCAGGACACCGAGCTTGTGGAGAC
CAGACCAGCAGGAGATAGAACCTTCCAGAAGTGGGCAGCTGTGGTGGTGCCTTCTGGAGAAGAGCAGAGA
TACACATGCCATGTACAGCATGAGGGGCTGCCGAAGCCCCTCACCCTGAGATGGGAGCCATCTTCCCAGT
CCACCATCCCCATCGTGGGCATTGTTGCTGGCCTGGCTGTCCTAGCAGTTGTGGTCATCGGAGCTGTGGT
CGCTACTGTGATGTGTAGGAGGAAGAGCTCAGGTGGAAAAGGAGGGAGCTACTCTCAGGCTGCGTCCAGC
GACAGTGCCCAGGGCTCTGATGTGTCTCTCACAGCTTGA
